Addgene plasmid #57576: tdEos-Alpha-Actinin-19
Purpose: Localization: Alpha Actinin, Excitation: 505 / 569, Emission: 516 / 581
Depositing lab: Michael Davidson. Depositing organization: Florida State University, Tallahassee.
Backbone
  Vector backbone: tdEos
  Backbone size w/o insert (bp): 4750
  Vector type: Mammalian Expression
  Selectable markers: Neomycin (select with G418)
Growth in bacteria
  Bacterial resistance: Kanamycin, 50 μg/mL
  Growth temperature: 37°C
  Growth strain: DH5alpha
  Copy number: High Copy
Gene/Insert
  Gene/Insert name: Alpha-Actinin (alt name: NM_001102.3)
  Species: H. sapiens (human)
  Entrez Gene: ACTN1 (a.k.a. BDPLT15)
  Promoter: CMV
  Tag / fusion protein: tdEos
  Cloning method: Unknown
  Sequencing primers: 5′ CMV-F; 3′ SV40pA-R
Terms and licenses: Academic/Nonprofit Terms; Industry Terms
Depositor comments: . Excitation = 505 / 569; Emission = 516 / 581
How to cite: tdEos-Alpha-Actinin-19 was a gift from Michael Davidson (Addgene plasmid # 57576 ; http://n2t.net/addgene:57576 ; RRID:Addgene_57576)
