[The description below was written by a language model from this plasmid's Addgene catalogue record.]
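Description:
tdEos-Alpha-Actinin-19 is a mammalian expression plasmid that produces human alpha-actinin (ACTN1, corresponding to the alpha-actinin-1 reference transcript) fused to the photoconvertible fluorescent protein tdEos. It is built on a tdEos backbone of about 4.75 kb without the insert. The plasmid is maintained at high copy number in E. coli under kanamycin selection. It also carries a neomycin resistance marker, so transfected mammalian cells can be selected with G418. The record names no origin of replication and includes no feature table, so the detailed arrangement of backbone elements cannot be confirmed here.

Expression of the fusion is driven by the CMV promoter, a strong constitutive promoter in most mammalian cell lines. The listed 3′ sequencing primer suggests that an SV40 polyadenylation signal lies downstream of the coding region. tdEos is a tandem-dimer form of Eos, so its two linked copies behave as a single pseudo-monomeric tag. The recorded spectra show a green state (excitation 505 nm, emission 516 nm) and a red state (excitation 569 nm, emission 581 nm), which matches the green-to-red photoconversion typical of Eos proteins. The record does not state whether the tag sits at the N- or C-terminus of alpha-actinin. The "19" in the name may refer to a linker length, but this is not explained either, and the cloning method is listed as unknown.

The stated purpose is localization of alpha-actinin, an actin-crosslinking protein. The construct therefore serves as a fluorescent marker for alpha-actinin-containing structures in live or fixed cells. Because the tag is photoconvertible, it is also suited to tracking selected protein populations and to localization-based super-resolution imaging.
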