>Addgene plasmid #57576 | tdEos-Alpha-Actinin-19 | depositor partial sequence | sequence record 88724 | insert sequence
CAGATCCGCTAGCGCTACCGGACTCAGATCTCGAGCTCAAGCTTCGCACCATCATGGACCATTATGATTC
TCAGCAAACCAACGATTACATGCAGCCAGAAGAGGACTGGGACCGGGACCTGCTCCTGGACCCGGCCTGG
GAGAAGCAGCAGAGAAAGACATTCACGGCATGGTGTAACTCCCACCTCCGGAAGGCGGGGACACAGATCG
AGAACATCGAAGAGGACTTCCGGGATGGCCTGAAGCTCATGCTGCTGCTGGAGGTCATCTCAGGTGAACG
CTTGGCCAAGCCAGAGCGAGGCAAGATGAGAGTGCACAAGATCTCCAACGTCAACAAGGCCCTGGATTTC
ATAGCCAGCAAAGGCGTCAAACTGGTGTCCATCGGAGCCGAAGAAATCGTGGATGGGAATGTGAAGATGA
CCCTGGGCATGATCTGGACCATCATCCTGCGCTTTGCCATCCAGGACATCTCCGTGGAAGAGACTTCAGC
CAAGGAAGGGCTGCTCCTGTGGTGTCAGAGAAAGACAGCCCCTTACAAAAATGTCAACATCCAGAACTTC
CACATAAGCTGGAAGGATGGCCTCGGCTTCTGTGCTTTGATCCACCGACACCGGCCCGAGCTGATTGACT
ACGGGAAGCTGCGGAAGGATGATCCACTCACAAATCTGAATACGGCTTTTGACGTGGCAGAGAAGTACCT
GGACATCCCCAAGATGCTGGATGCCGAAGACATCGTTGGAACTGCCCGACCGGATGAGAAAGCCATCATG
ACTTACGTGTCTAGCTTCTACCACGCCTTCTCTGGAGCCCAGAAGGCGGAGACAGCAGCCAATCGCATCT
GCAAGGTGTTGGCCGTCAACCAGGAGAACGAGCAGCTTATGGAAGACTACGAGAAGCTGGCCAGTGATCT
GTTGGAGTGGATCCGCCGCACAATCCCGTGGCTGGAGAACCGGGTGCCCGAGAACACCATGCATGCCATG
CAACAGAAGCTGGAGGACTTCCGGGACTACCGGCGCCTGCACAAGCCGCCCAAGGTGCAGGAGAAGTGCC
AGCTGGAGATCAACTTCAACACGCTGCAGACCAAGCTGCGGCTCAGCAACCGGCCTGCCTTCATGCCCTC
TGAGGGCAGGATGGTCTCGGACATCAACAATGCCTGGGGCTGCCTGGAGCAGGTGGAGAAGGGCTATGAG
GAGTGGTTGCTGAATGAGATCCGGAGGCTGGAGCGACTGGACCACCTGGCAGAGAAGTTCCGGCAGAAGG
CCTCCATCCACGAGGCCTGGACTGACGGCAAAGAGGCCATGCTGCGACAGAAGGACTATGAGACCGCCAC
CCTCTCGGAGATCAAGGCCTTGCTCAAGAAGCATGAGGCCTTCGAGAGTGACCTGGCTGCCCACCAGGAC
CGTGTGGAGCAGATTGCCGCCATCGCACAGGAGCTCAATGAGCTGGACTATTATGACTCACCCAGTGTCA
ACGCCCGTTGCCAAAAGATCTGTGACCAGTGGGACAATCTGGGGGCCCTAACTCAGAAGCGAAGGGAAGC
TCTGGAGCGGACCGAGAAACTGCTGGAGACCATTGACCAGCTGTACTTGGAGTATGCCAAGCGGGCTGCA
CCCTTCAACAACTGGATGGAGGGGGCCATGGAGGACCTGCAGGACACCTTCATTGTGCACACCATTGAGG
AGATCCAGGGACTGACCACAGCCCATGAGCAGTTCAAGGCCACCCTCCCTGATGCCGACAAGGAGCGCCT
GGCCATCCTGGGCATCCACAATGAGGTGTCCAAGATTGTCCAGACCTACCACGTCAATATGGCGGGCACC
AACCCCTACACAACCATCACGCCTCAGGAGATCAATGGCAAATGGGACCACGTGCGGCAGCTGGTGCCTC
GGAGGGACCAAGCTCTGACGGAGGAGCATGCCCGACAGCAGCACAATGAGAGGCTACGCAAGCAGTTTGG
AGCCCAGGCCAATGTCATCGGGCCCTGGATCCAGACCAAGATGGAGGAGATCGGGAGGATCTCCATTGAG
ATGCATGGGACCCTGGAGGACCAGCTCAGCCACCTGCGGCAGTATGAGAAGAGCATCGTCAACTACAAGC
CAAAGATTGATCAGCTGGAGGGCGACCACCAGCTCATCCAGGAGGCGCTCATCTTCGACAACAAGCACAC
CAACTACACCATGGAGCACATCCGTGTGGGCTGGGAGCAGCTGCTCACCACCATCGCCAGGACCATCAAT
GAGGTAGAGAACCAGATCCTGACCCGGGATGCCAAGGGCATCAGCCAGGAGCAGATGAATGAGTTCCGGG
CCTCCTTCAACCACTTTGACCGGAAGAAGACAGGCATGATGGACACGGATGATTTCCGCGCCTGCCTGAT
CTCCATGGGTTACAACATGGGAGAAGCAGAATTTGCCCGCATCATGAGCATTGTGGACCCCAACCGCCTG
GGGGTAGTGACATTCCAGGCCTTCATTGACTTCATGTCCCGCGAGACAGCCGACACAGATACAGCAGACC
AAGTCATGGCTTCCTTCAAGATCCTGGCTGGGGACAAGAACTACATTACCATGGACGAGCTGCGCCGCGA
GCTGCCACCCGACCAGGCTGAGTACTGCATCGCGCGGATGGCCCCCTACACCGGCCCCGACTCCGTGCCA
GGTGCTCTGGACTACATGTCCTTCTCCACGGCGCTGTACGGCGAGAGTGACCTCAAGCTTCGAATTCTGC
AGTCGACGGTACCGCGGGCCCGGGATCCACCGGTCGCCACCATGAGTGCGATTAAGCCAGACATGAAGAT
CAACCTCCGTATGGAAGGCAACGTAAACGGGCACCACTTTGTGATCGACGGAGATGGTACAGGCAAGCCT
TTTGAGGGAAAACAGAGTATGGATCTTGAAGTCAAAGAGGGCGGACCTCTGCCTTTTGCCTTTGATATCC
TGACCACTGCATTCCATTACGGCAACAGGGTATTCGCCGAATATCCAGACCACATACAAGACTATTTTAA
GCAGTCGTTTCCTAAGGGGTATTCGTGGGAACGAAGCTTGACTTTCGAAGACGGGGGCATTTGCATTGCC
AGAAACGACATAACAATGGAAGGGGACACTTTCTATAATAAAGTTCGATTTCACGGTGTAAACTTTCCCG
CCAATGGTCCAGTTATGCAGAAGAAGACGCTGAAATGGGAGCCCTCCACTGAGAAAATGTATGTGCGTGA
TGGAGTGCTGACTGGTGATATTCGCATGGCTTTGTTGCTTGAAGGAAATGCCCATTACCGATGTGACTTC
AGAACTACTTACAAAGCTAAGGAGAAGGGTGTCAAGTTACCAGGCTACCACTTTGTGGACCACTGCATTG
AGATTTTAAGCCATGACAAAGATTACAACAAGGTTAAGCTGTATGAGCATGCTGTTGCTCATTCTGGATT
GCCTGACAATGCCAGACGATCCGGTAGCGGTCACGGTACTGGTTCTACTGGTTCTGGTTCTTCTGAGAGT
GCGATTAAGCCAGACATGAAGATCAACCTCCGTATGGAAGGCAACGTAAACGGGCACCACTTTGTGATCG
ACGGAGATGGTACAGGCAAGCCTTTTGAGGGAAAACAGAGTATGGATCTTGAAGTCAAAGAGGGCGGACC
TCTGCCTTTTGCCTTTGATATCCTGACCACTGCATTCCATTACGGCAACAGGGTATTCGCCGAATATCCA
GACCACATACAAGACTATTTTAAGCAGTCGTTTCCTAAGGGGTATTCGTGGGAACGAAGCTTGACTTTCG
AAGACGGGGGCATTTGCATTGCCAGAAACGACATAACAATGGAAGGGGACACTTTCTATAATAAAGTTCG
ATTTCACGGTGTAAACTTTCCCGCCAATGGTCCAGTTATGCAGAAGAAGACGCTGAAATGGGAGCCCTCC
ACTGAGAAAATGTATGTGCGTGATGGAGTGCTGACTGGTGATATTCGCATGGCTTTGTTGCTTGAAGGAA
ATGCCCATTACCGATGTGACTTCAGAACTACTTACAAAGCTAAGGAGAAGGGTGTCAAGTTACCAGGCTA
CCACTTTGTGGACCACTGCATTGAGATTTTAAGCCATGACAAAGATTACAACAAGGTTAAGCTGTATGAG
CATGCTGTTGCTCATTCTGGATTGCCTGACAATGCCAGACGATAAGCGGCCGCGACTCTAGATCATAATC
AGCCATACCACATT
